>Addgene plasmid #172548 | pECyR4 | addgene full sequence | sequence record 346383 | Addgene NGS Result
GCTTTCCAGTCGGGAAACCTGCTGCCACCGCTGAGCAATAACTAGCATAACCCCTTGGGGCCTCTAAACG
GGTCTTGAGGGGTTTTTTGCTGAAAGGAGGAACTATATCCGGATTGGCGAATGGG
[124 nt withheld, positions 126-249]
C
[91 nt withheld, positions 251-341]
A
[49 nt withheld, positions 343-391]
CCTTTGACGTTGGAGTCCACGTTCTTT
[37 nt withheld, positions 419-455]
ACCCTATCTCGGTCTATTCTTTTGATTTATAAGGGATTTTGCCGATTTCGGCCTATTGGTTAAAAAATGA
GCTGATTTAACAAAAATTTAACGCGAATTTTAACAAAATATTAACGTTTACAATTTCTGGCGGCACGATG
GCATGAGATTATCAAAAAGGATCTTCACCTAGATCCTTTTAAATTAAAAATGAAGTTTTAAATCAATCTA
AAGTATATATGAGTAAACTTGGTCTGACAGTTACCAATGCTTAATCAGTGAGGCACCTATCTCAGCGATC
TGTCTATTTCGTTCATCCATAGTTGCCTGACTCCCCGTCGTGTAGATAACTACGATACGGGAGGGCTTAC
CATCTGGCCCCAGTGCTGCAATGATACCGCGAGACCCACGCTCACCGGCTCCAGATTTATCAGCAATAAA
CCAGCCAGCCGGAAGGGCCGAGCGCAGAAGTGGTCCTGCAACTTTATCCGCCTCCATCCAGTCTATTAAT
TGTTTCCGGGAAGCTAGAGTAAGTAGTTCGCCAGTTAATAGTTTGCGCAACGTTGTTGCCATTGCTACAG
GCATCGTGGTGTCACGCTCGTCGTTTGGTATGGCTTCATTCAGCTCCGGTTCCCAACGATCAAGGCGAGT
TACATGATCCCCCATGTTGTGCAAAAAAGCGGTTAGCTCCTTCGGTCCTCCGATCGTTGTCAGAAGTAAG
TTGGCCGCAGTGTTATCACTCATGGTTATGGCAGCACTGCATAATTCTCTTACTGTCATGCCATCCGTAA
GATGCTTTTCTGTGACTGGTGAGTACTCAACCAAGTCATTCTGAGAATAGTGTATGCGGCGACCGAGTTG
CTCTTGCCCGGCGTCAATACGGGATAATACCGCGCCACATAGCAGAACTTTAAAAGTGCTCATCATTGGA
AAACGTTCTTCGGGGCGAAAACTCTCAAGGATCTTACCGCTGTTGAGATCCAGTTCGATGTAACCCACTC
GTGCACCCAACTGATCTTCAGCATCTTTTACTTTCACCAGCGTTTCTGGGTGAGCAAAAACAGGAAGGCA
AAATGCCGCAAAAAAGGGAATAAGGGCGACACGGAAATGTTGAATACTCATACTCTTCCTTTTTCAATCA
TGATTGAAGCATTTATCAGGGTTATTGTCTCATGAGCGGATACATATTTGAATGTATTTAGAAAAATAAA
CAAATAGGTCATGACCAAAATCCCTTAACGTGAGTTTTCGTTCCACTGAGCGTCAGACCCCGTAGAAAAG
ATCAAAGGATCTTCTTGAGATCCTTTTTTTCTGCGCGTAATCTGCTGCTTGCAAACAAAAAAACCACCGC
TACCAGCGGTGGTTTGTTTGCCGGATCAAGAGCTACCAACTCTTTTTCCGAAGGTAACTGGCTTCAGCAG
AGCGCAGATACCAAATACTGTCCTTCTAGTGTAGCCGTAGTTAGGCCACCACTTCAAGAACTCTGTAGCA
CCGCCTACATACCTCGCTCTGCTAATCCTGTTACCAGTGGCTGCTGCCAGTGGCGATAAGTCGTGTCTTA
CCGGGTTGGACTCAAGACGATAGTTACCGGATAAGGCGCAGCGGTCGGGCTGAACGGGGGGTTCGTGCAC
ACAGCCCAGCTTGGAGCGAACGACCTACACCGAACTGAGATACCTACAGCGTGAGCTATGAGAAAGCGCC
ACGCTTCCCGAAGGGAGAAAGGCGGACAGGTATCCGGTAAGCGGCAGGGTCGGAACAGGAGAGCGCACGA
GGGAGCTTCCAGGGGGAAACGCCTGGTATCTTTATAGTCCTGTCGGGTTTCGCCACCTCTGACTTGAGCG
TCGATTTTTGTGATGCTCGTCAGGGGGGCGGAGCCTATGGAAAAACGCCAGCAACGCGGCCTTTTTACGG
TTCCTGGCCTTTTGCTGGCCTTTTGCTCACATGTTCTTTCCTGCGTTATCCCCTGATTCTGTGGATAACC
GTATTACCGCCTTTGAGTGAGCTGATACCGCTCGCCGCAGCCGAACGACCGAGCGCAGCGAGTCAGTGAG
CGAGGAAGCGGAAGAGCGCCTGATGCGGTATTTTCTCCTTACGCATCTGTGCGGTATTTCACACCGCAAT
GGTGCACTCTCAGTACAATCTGCTCTGATGCCGCATAGTTAAGCCAGTATACACTCCGCTATCGCTACGT
GACTGGGTCATGGCTGCGCCCCGACACCCGCCAACACCCGCTGACGCGCCCTGACGGGCTTGTCTGCTCC
CGGCATCCGCTTACAGACAAGCTGTGACCGTCTCCGGGAGCTGCATGTGTCAGAGGTTTTCACCGTCATC
ACCGAAACGCGCGAGGCAGCTGCGGTAAAGCTCATCAGCGTGGTCGTGAAGCGATTCACAGATGTCTGCC
TGTTCATCCGCGTCCAGCTCGTTGAGTTTCTCCAGAAGCGTTAATGTCTGGCTTCTGATAAAGCGGGCCA
TGTTAAGGGCGGTTTTTTCCTGTTTGGTCACTGATGCCTCCGTGTAAGGGGGATTTCTGTTCATGGGGGT
AATGATACCGATGAAACGAGAGAGGATGCTCACGATACGGGTTACTGATGATGAACATGCCCGGTTACTG
GAACGTTGTGAGGGTAAACAACTGGCGGTATGGATGCGGCGGGACCAGAGAAAAATCACTCAGGGTCAAT
GCCAGCGCTTCGTTAATACAGATGTAGGTGTTCCACAGGGTAGCCAGCAGCATCCTGCGATGCAGATCCG
GAACATAATGGTGCAGGGCGCTGACTTCCGCGTTTCCAGACTTTACGAAACACGGAAACCGAAGACCATT
CATGTTGTTGCTCAGGTCGCAGACGTTTTGCAGCAGCAGTCGCTTCACGTTCGCTCGCGTATCGGTGATT
CATTCTGCTAACCAGTAAGGCAACCCCGCCAGCCTAGCCGGGTCCTCAACGACAGGAGCACGATCATGCT
AGTCATGCCCCGCGCCCACCGGAAGGAGCTGACTGGGTTGAAGGCTCTCAAGGGCATCGGTCGAGATCCC
GGTGCCTAATGAGTGAGCTAACTTACATTAATTGCGTTGCGCGTAAAACGACGGCCAGTGATCAACGTTT
GAATTTTGCATAACGTTCACGTGCAATTTCCAGGGTGCTATTACGCACACGTTCAAAACGTTCTTTATCT
TTCTGCCACAGGCTACGAACTACCAGACCACGAACGCTGTTAAAAATCAGCCACAGAATATCTTCGGCAT
CATCACGGCTCAGACCACGGCTCACCAGCACACCCAGCCACATATCTTCAACAACAAAACGATTACGTTC
AACGGTACGCTGAATACCTTCACGCAGTGCCGGATCACGATCTGCTGCAACAATCAGATCCAGGCCGATG
CTAAAATCATCATCCAGAAAAAATTCTGCTGCATCATCCAGCATCTGCTGAATAACATCATCTTCCGGTT
TCAGTTTTGCCAGACGTGCACGGCTACGTTCGGTAATCTGCTCATACAGCCATTCAAAGGTTGCCAGCAG
CAGTTCCAGTTTGGTCGGAAAATGATGGCTCTGTGCACCACGGCTAACACCGGCTGCACCCGGAACATCT
GCAATACGAAAACCTGCATAACCTTTTTCACGCAGAACACCCAGTGCTGCTGCAATCAGTTTACCCTGGG
TTTCCATTGCACGTTCTGCCTGGGTACGACGTTTCGGGCTCATAAGAATCTCCGTTTGGTATTTACTATG
AATATTCCATTGGGCGCTATCATGCCATACCGCGAAAGGTTTTGCGCCATTCGATGGCGCGCCGCCCCAA
TTATTGAAGGCCTCCCTAACGGGGGGCCTTTTTTTGTTTCTGGTCTCCCGCTTAACGATCGTTGGCTGGG
ATACATATGTCAATGTACCGGAACAAACAGACAATCTGGTCTGTTTGTATTATGGAAAATTTTTCTGTAT
AATAGATTCAACAAACAGACAATCTGGTCTGTTTGTAAAGCTGTCACCGGATGTGCTTTCCGGTCTGATG
AGTCCGTGAGGACGAAACAGCCTCTACAAATAATTTTGTTTAAGAACTGGGAAGAGCGCAGATTAAAGAG
GAGAAATACTAGATGGCTTCCTCCGAAGACGTTATCAAAGAGTTCATGCGTTTCAAAGTTCGTATGGAAG
GTTCCGTTAACGGTCACGAGTTCGAAATCGAAGGTGAAGGTGAAGGTCGTCCGTACGAAGGTACCCAGAC
CGCTAAACTGAAAGTTACCAAAGGTGGTCCGCTGCCGTTCGCTTGGGACATCCTGTCCCCGCAGTTCCAG
TACGGTTCCAAAGCTTACGTTAAACACCCGGCTGACATCCCGGACTACCTGAAACTGTCCTTCCCGGAAG
GTTTCAAATGGGAACGTGTTATGAACTTCGAAGACGGTGGTGTTGTTACCGTTACCCAGGACTCCTCCCT
GCAAGACGGTGAGTTCATCTACAAAGTTAAACTGCGTGGTACCAACTTCCCGTCCGACGGTCCGGTTATG
CAGAAAAAAACCATGGGTTGGGAAGCTTCCACCGAACGTATGTACCCGGAAGACGGTGCTCTGAAAGGTG
AAATCAAAATGCGTCTGAAACTGAAAGACGGTGGTCACTACGACGCTGAAGTTAAAACCACCTACATGGC
TAAAAAACCGGTTCAGCTGCCGGGTGCTTACAAAACCGACATCAAACTGGACATCACCTCCCACAACGAA
GACTACACCATCGTTGAACAGTACGAACGTGCTGAAGGTCGTCACTCCACCGGTGCTTAATAACGCTGAT
AGTGCTAGTGTAGATCGC
Features (pLannotate 1.2.2; 17 found; start..end, strand, type, name):
     42..89      +  terminator     T7 terminator: transcription terminator for bacteriophage T7 RNA polymerase
    126..581     +  rep_origin     f1 ori (sequence partly withheld): f1 bacteriophage origin of replication; arrow indicates direction of (+) strand synthesis
    696..1556    -  CDS            AmpR: β-lactamase; bla; confers resistance to ampicillin, carbenicillin, and related antibiotics
   1557..1649    -  promoter       AmpR promoter: bla
   1730..2318    +  rep_origin     ori: high-copy-number ColE1/pMB1/pBR322/pUC origin of replication
   2504..2643    -  misc_feature   bom: basis of mobility region from pBR322
   2745..2936    -  CDS            rop: Rop protein, which maintains plasmids at low copy number; rop
   2953..3333    +  CDS            YPB1_ECOLX: Protein predicted: Swiss-Prot protein existence level 4. From Escherichia coli.
   3395..3459    -  CDS            TcR (fragment): tetracycline efflux protein; tet; confers resistance to tetracycline
   3474..3495    -  protein_bind   CAP binding site: CAP binding activates transcription in the presence of cAMP. E. coli catabolite activator protein
   3508..3526    -  CDS            lacZα (fragment): LacZα fragment of β-galactosidase; lacZ fragment
   3530..4138    -  CDS            cymR: CYMR_PSEPU - Experimental evidence at transcript level: Swiss-Prot protein existence level 2. Involved in the repression of the cym and cmt operons which are responsible of the p-cymene degradation. From Pseudomonas putida (Arthrobacter siderocapsulatus).
   4177..4222    -  promoter       lacI promoter (fragment): lacI
   4327..4354    +  protein_bind   CuO: CymR-binding P2 operator sequence from the p-cmt operon of Pseudomonas putida (Mullick et al., 2006) CymR
   4385..4412    +  protein_bind   CuO: CymR-binding P2 operator sequence from the p-cmt operon of Pseudomonas putida (Mullick et al., 2006) CymR
   4416..4465    +  misc_RNA       sTRSV HHRz: hammerhead ribozyme from the tobacco ringspot virus satellite RNA (Khvorova et al., 2003)
   4528..5202    +  CDS            mRFP1: mRFP1 is a basic (constitutively fluorescent) red fluorescent protein published in 2002, derived from Discosoma sp.. It is reported to be a somewhat slowly-maturing monomer with low acid sensitivity.
