[The description below was written by a language model from this plasmid's Addgene catalogue record and pLannotate feature annotations shown in this document.]
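Description:
pECyR4 is a 5.2 kb bacterial expression and synthetic-biology plasmid built on a Novagen Duet-series vector, carrying what the record calls the "pET origin". The feature table shows a ColE1/pMB1-type origin together with the pBR322 bom region and the rop gene. Rop normally moderates copy number, although the catalogue lists the plasmid as high copy. Selection is by β-lactamase (AmpR, with its own bla promoter), giving ampicillin/carbenicillin resistance. An f1 phage origin is also present. Short annotated fragments of TcR, lacZα and a CAP binding site appear to be backbone remnants rather than functional parts.

The payload is a self-contained cumate-type inducible expression module. The CymR repressor, annotated from the Pseudomonas putida cym/cmt regulatory system and described in the record as the CymRAM variant, is encoded on the reverse strand downstream of a lacI promoter fragment, which presumably supplies constitutive repressor expression. Facing the opposite direction is the PCymRC promoter, marked by two CuO operator sites where CymR binds to block transcription until inducer relieves repression. Between the promoter and the reporter lies an sTRSV hammerhead ribozyme, a self-cleaving insulator commonly used to trim the 5′ untranslated region so that expression is less dependent on promoter context. The reporter is mRFP1, a monomeric red fluorescent protein, and on the circular map it is followed by the T7 terminator. The regulatory parts were derived in part from a previously described sensor strain. The construct serves to characterise inducible gene expression in bacteria by red fluorescence, and the name and purpose line suggest it belongs to a set of related inducible vectors. The record does not name the inducer explicitly.
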