Addgene plasmid #172548: pECyR4
Purpose: Inducible gene expression, pET origin, CymRAM repressor, PCymRC promoter, mRFP, Carbenicillin Resistance Marker.
Depositing lab: Christopher Reisch. Depositing organization: University of Florida.
Backbone
  Vector backbone: original Duet vector
  Backbone manufacturer: Novagen
  Vector type: Bacterial Expression, Synthetic Biology
Growth in bacteria
  Bacterial resistance: Ampicillin, 100 μg/mL
  Growth temperature: 37°C
  Growth strain: DH5alpha
  Copy number: High Copy
Gene/Insert
  Gene/Insert name: CymRAM-mRFP
  Species: Synthetic
  Promoter: PCymRC
  Cloning method: Ligation Independent Cloning
Resource information
  A portion of this plasmid was derived from a plasmid made by: sAJM.1506 was a gift from Christopher Voigt (Addgene # 108254)
Terms and licenses: Academic/Nonprofit Terms; Industry Terms: Not Available to Industry
How to cite: pECyR4 was a gift from Christopher Reisch (Addgene plasmid # 172548 ; http://n2t.net/addgene:172548 ; RRID:Addgene_172548)
